>Addgene plasmid #165498 | pAAV-syn-SnFR-gamma8-minWPRE | depositor full sequence | sequence record 322168 | pAAV-syn-SnFR-gamma8-minWPRE sequence 7130 bps
CCTGCAGGCAGCTGCGCGCTCGCTCGCTCACTGAGGCCGCCCGGGCAAAGCCCGGGCGTCGGGCGACCTT
TGGTCGCCCGGCCTCAGTGAGCGAGCGAGCGCGCAGAGAGGGAGTGGCCAACTCCATCACTAGGGGTTCC
TGCGGCCGCACGCGTAGAGGGCCCTGCGTATGAGTGCAAGTGGGTTTTAGGACCAGGATGAGGCGGGGTG
GGGGTGCCTACCTGACGACCGACCCCGACCCACTGGACAAGCACCCAACCCCCATTCCCCAAATTGCGCA
TCCCCTATCAGAGAGGGGGAGGGGAAACAGGATGCGGCGAGGCGCGTGCGCACTGCCAGCTTCAGCACCG
CGGACAGTGCCTTCGCCCCCGCCTGGCGGCGCGCGCCACCGCCGCCTCAGCACTGAAGGCGCGCTGACGT
CACTCGCCGGTCCCCCGCAAACTCCCCTTCCCGGCCACCTTGGTCGCGTCCGCGCCGCCGCCGGCCCAGC
CGGACCGCACCACGCGAGGCGCGAGATAGGGGGGCACGGGCGCGACCATCTGCGCTGCGGCGCCGGCGAC
TCAGCGCTGCCTCAGTCTGCGGTGGGCAGCGGAGGAGTCGTGTCGTGCCTGAGAGCGCAGTCGCTAGCGT
TTAAACTTAAGCTTGGTACCGAACTCGGATCCACTAGTAACGGCCGCCAGTGTGCTGGAATTCGGCTTGG
GGATATCCACCATGGAGACAGACACACTCCTGCTATGGGTACTGCTGCTCTGGGTTCCAGGTTCCACTGG
TGACAGATCTGCCGCAGGCAGCACGCTGGACAAAATCGCCAAAAACGGTGTGATTGTCGTCGGTCACCGT
GAATCTTCAGTGCCTTTCTCTTATTACGACAATCAGCAAAAAGTGGTGGGTTACTCGCAGGATTACTCCA
ACGCCATTGTTGAAGCAGTGAAAAAGAAACTCAACAAACCGGACTTGCAGGTAAAACTGATTCCGATTAC
CTCACAAAACCGTATTCCACTGCTGCAAAACGGCACTTTCGATTTTGAATGTGGTTCTACCACCAACAAC
GTCGAACGCCAAAAACAGGCGGCTTTCTCTGACACTATTTTCGTGGTCGGTACGCGCCTGTTGACCAAAA
AGGGTGGCGATATCAAAGATTTTGCCAACCTGAAAGACAAAGCCGTAGTCGTCACTTCCGGCACTACCTC
TGAAGTTTTGCTCAACAAACTGAATGAAGAGCAAAAAATGAATATGCGCATCATCAGCGCCAAAGATCAC
GGTGACTCTTTCCGCACCCTGGAAAGCGGTCGTGCCGTTGCCTTTATGATGGATGACGTGCTGCTGGCCG
GTGAACGTGCGAAAGCGAAGAAACCAGACAACTGGGAAATCGTCGGCAAGCCGCAGTCTCAGGAGGCCTA
CGGTTGTATGTTGCGTAAAGATGATCCGCAGTTCAAAAAGCTGATGGATGACACCATCGCTCAGGTGCAG
ACCTCCGGTGAAGCGGAAAAATGGTTTGATAAGTGGTTCAAAAATCCAATTCTGGTGAGCCACAACGTCT
ATATCATGGCCGACAAGCAGAGGAACGGCATCAAGGCGAACTTCAAGATCCGCCACAACATCGAGGACGG
CGGCGTGCAGCTCGCCTACCACTACCAGCAGAACACCCCCATCGGCGACGGCCCCGTGCTGCTGCCCGAC
AACCACTACCTGAGCACCCAGTCCAAACTTTCGAAAGACCCCAACGAGAAGCGCGATCACATGGTCCTGC
TGGAGTTCGTGACCGCCGCCGGGATCACTCTCGGCATGGACGAGCTGTACAAGGGCGGTACCGGAGGGAG
CATGGTGAGCAAGGGCGAGGAGCTGTTCACCGGGGTGGTGCCCATCCTGGTCGAGCTGGACGGCGACGTA
AACGGCCACAAGTTCAGCGTGTCCGGCGAGGGTGAGGGCGATGCCACCTACGGCAAGCTGACCCTGAAGT
TCATCTGCACCACCGGCAAGCTGCCCGTGCCCTGGCCCACCCTCGTGACCACCCTGACCTACGGCGTGCA
GTGCTTCAGCCGCTACCCCGACCACATGAAGCAGCACGACTTCTTCAAGTCCGCCATGCCCGAAGGCTAC
ATCCAGGAGCGCACCATCTTCTTCAAGGACGACGGCAACTACAAGACCCGCGCCGAGGTGAAGTTCGAGG
GCGACACCCTGGTGAACCGCATCGAGCTGAAGGGCATCGACTTCAAGGAGGACGGCAACATCCTGGGGCA
TAAGCTGGAGTACAACTTTAACAACCCCCTGAACATGAATTTCGAACTGTCAGACGAAATGAAAGCACTG
TTCAAAGAACCGAATGACAAGGCACTGAAAGGTGGGCGCGCCCGGGCAGATGTGTATAAGAGACAGGAAA
AGAAAAAAGCAGGACTGTTTGAACAAATCACGAAGACTCATGGGACGATCATTGGTGTCACATCAGGGAT
CGTCCTGGTCCTTCTCATTATTTCTATTTTAGTACAAGTGAAACAGCCCCGGAAAAAGGTCATGGCTTGC
AAAACTGCATTTAATAAAACTGGGTTCCAGGAAGTATTTGATCCTCCTCATTATGAACTATTTTCACTAA
GAGAGAAAGAGATTTCTGCAGACGCCGGGTCCGAGTCATTGAAACGCTGGAATGAAGAGAGGGGGTTGTG
GTGCGAAAAGGGCGTTCAGGTACTACTGACCACCATAGGCGCCTTTGCAGCTTTTGGCCTCATGACCATC
GCCATCAGCACTGACTACTGGCTCTACACAAGAGCTCTCATCTGCAACACCACCAACCTCACAGCAGGTG
ATGATGGACCACCCCATCGTGGGGGCAGTGGCTCCTCAGAGAAGAAGGACCCTGGGGGCCTCACACATTC
AGGCCTCTGGCGGATATGCTGCCTGGAAGGGTTGAAAAGAGGTGTCTGCGTGAAGATCAACCACTTCCCG
GAGGACACGGACTACGACCACGACAGCGCGGAGTACCTGCTCCGAGTAGTCCGGGCCTCCAGCATCTTTC
CTATCCTGAGCGCCATCCTGCTGCTGCTCGGGGGCGTGTGCGTAGCTGCCTCTCGCGTCTACAAATCCAA
AAGGAACATCATCCTGGGCGCAGGGATCCTGTTCGTGGCAGCAGGCCTGAGCAACATCATCGGGGTGATT
GTGTACATATCGGCCAACGCCGGCGAGCCTGGCCCCAAGAGGGACGAGGAGAAGAAAAACCACTACTCGT
ACGGCTGGTCCTTCTACTTCGGCGGGCTGTCCTTCATCCTGGCTGAGGTGATCGGAGTACTGGCCGTCAA
CATCTACATCGAGCGCAGCCGCGAGGCACACTGCCAATCACGCTCGGACCTGCTCAAGGCCGGCGGCGGC
GCGGGCGGCAGTGGCGGGAGCGGCCCCTCGGCCATCCTCCGTCTGCCCAGTTACCGCTTCCGCTACCGCC
GCCGCTCCCGCTCCAGCTCCCGAGGCTCCAGCGAGGCGTCGCCATCCCGGGATGCGTCTCCCGGCGGCCC
CGGGGGCCCGGGCTTCGCCTCCACGGACATCTCCATGTACACGCTCAGCCGCGACCCGTCCAAGGGCAGC
GTGGCTGCGGGGCTGGCGAGCGCCGGTGGCGGCGGCAGCGGTGCCGGCGTGGGTGCCTACGGCGGGGCGG
CCGGGGCGGCGGGGGGCGGCGGGGCGGGCTCGGAGCGGGACCGCGGGAGCTCGGCGGGTTTTCTCACGCT
GCACAACGCCTTCCCCAAGGAAGCGGCGTCCGGCGTCACGGTCACAGTCACCGGACCGCCCGCTGCACCC
GCGCCCGCGCCCGCGCCGCCCGCTCCTGCAGCGCCCGCGCCCGGGACCCTGTCCAAAGAGGCCGCGGCGT
CCAACACCAACACGCTCAACAGGAAAACCACGCCCGTGTAGGAATTCTGCAGATATCCAGCACAGTGGCG
GCCGCTCGAGTCTAGACTCGAGATAATCAACCTCTGGATTACAAAATTTGTGAAAGATTGACTGGTATTC
TTAACTATGTTGCTCCTTTTACGCTATGTGGATACGCTGCTTTAATGCCTTTGTATCATGCTATTGCTTC
CCGTATGGCTTTCATTTTCTCCTCCTTGTATAAATCCTGGTTAGTTCTTGCCACGGCGGAACTCATCGCC
GCCTGCCTTGCCCGCTGCTGGACAGGGGCTCGGCTGTTGGGCACTGACAATTCCGTGGTGTTTATTTGTG
AAATTTGTGATGCTATTGCTTTATTTGTAACCATCTAGCTTTATTTGTGAAATTTGTGATGCTATTGCTT
TATTTGTAACCATTATAAGCTGCAATAAACAAGTTAACAACAACAATTGCATTCATTTTATGTTTCAGGT
TCAGGGGGAGATGTGGGAGGTTTTTTAAAGCACGTGCGGACCGAGCGGCCGCAGGAACCCCTAGTGATGG
AGTTGGCCACTCCCTCTCTGCGCGCTCGCTCGCTCACTGAGGCCGGGCGACCAAAGGTCGCCCGACGCCC
GGGCTTTGCCCGGGCGGCCTCAGTGAGCGAGCGAGCGCGCAGCTGCCTGCAGGGGCGCCTGATGCGGTAT
TTTCTCCTTACGCATCTGTGCGGTATTTCACACCGCATA
[142 nt withheld, positions 4590-4731]
C
[141 nt withheld, positions 4733-4873]
CCTTTGACGTTGGAGTCCACGTTCTTT
[37 nt withheld, positions 4901-4937]
ACCCTATCTCGGGCTATTCTTTTGATTTATAAGGGATTTTGCCGATTTCGGCCTATTGGTTAAAAAATGA
GCTGATTTAACAAAAATTTAACGCGAATTTTAACAAAATATTAACGTTTACAATTTTATGGTGCACTCTC
AGTACAATCTGCTCTGATGCCGCATAGTTAAGCCAGCCCCGACACCCGCCAACACCCGCTGACGCGCCCT
GACGGGCTTGTCTGCTCCCGGCATCCGCTTACAGACAAGCTGTGACCGTCTCCGGGAGCTGCATGTGTCA
GAGGTTTTCACCGTCATCACCGAAACGCGCGAGACGAAAGGGCCTCGTGATACGCCTATTTTTATAGGTT
AATGTCATGATAATAATGGTTTCTTAGACGTCAGGTGGCACTTTTCGGGGAAATGTGCGCGGAACCCCTA
TTTGTTTATTTTTCTAAATACATTCAAATATGTATCCGCTCATGAGACAATAACCCTGATAAATGCTTCA
ATAATATTGAAAAAGGAAGAGTATGAGTATTCAACATTTCCGTGTCGCCCTTATTCCCTTTTTTGCGGCA
TTTTGCCTTCCTGTTTTTGCTCACCCAGAAACGCTGGTGAAAGTAAAAGATGCTGAAGATCAGTTGGGTG
CACGAGTGGGTTACATCGAACTGGATCTCAACAGCGGTAAGATCCTTGAGAGTTTTCGCCCCGAAGAACG
TTTTCCAATGATGAGCACTTTTAAAGTTCTGCTATGTGGCGCGGTATTATCCCGTATTGACGCCGGGCAA
GAGCAACTCGGTCGCCGCATACACTATTCTCAGAATGACTTGGTTGAGTACTCACCAGTCACAGAAAAGC
ATCTTACGGATGGCATGACAGTAAGAGAATTATGCAGTGCTGCCATAACCATGAGTGATAACACTGCGGC
CAACTTACTTCTGACAACGATCGGAGGACCGAAGGAGCTAACCGCTTTTTTGCACAACATGGGGGATCAT
GTAACTCGCCTTGATCGTTGGGAACCGGAGCTGAATGAAGCCATACCAAACGACGAGCGTGACACCACGA
TGCCTGTAGCAATGGCAACAACGTTGCGCAAACTATTAACTGGCGAACTACTTACTCTAGCTTCCCGGCA
ACAATTAATAGACTGGATGGAGGCGGATAAAGTTGCAGGACCACTTCTGCGCTCGGCCCTTCCGGCTGGC
TGGTTTATTGCTGATAAATCTGGAGCCGGTGAGCGTGGGTCTCGCGGTATCATTGCAGCACTGGGGCCAG
ATGGTAAGCCCTCCCGTATCGTAGTTATCTACACGACGGGGAGTCAGGCAACTATGGATGAACGAAATAG
ACAGATCGCTGAGATAGGTGCCTCACTGATTAAGCATTGGTAACTGTCAGACCAAGTTTACTCATATATA
CTTTAGATTGATTTAAAACTTCATTTTTAATTTAAAAGGATCTAGGTGAAGATCCTTTTTGATAATCTCA
TGACCAAAATCCCTTAACGTGAGTTTTCGTTCCACTGAGCGTCAGACCCCGTAGAAAAGATCAAAGGATC
TTCTTGAGATCCTTTTTTTCTGCGCGTAATCTGCTGCTTGCAAACAAAAAAACCACCGCTACCAGCGGTG
GTTTGTTTGCCGGATCAAGAGCTACCAACTCTTTTTCCGAAGGTAACTGGCTTCAGCAGAGCGCAGATAC
CAAATACTGTCCTTCTAGTGTAGCCGTAGTTAGGCCACCACTTCAAGAACTCTGTAGCACCGCCTACATA
CCTCGCTCTGCTAATCCTGTTACCAGTGGCTGCTGCCAGTGGCGATAAGTCGTGTCTTACCGGGTTGGAC
TCAAGACGATAGTTACCGGATAAGGCGCAGCGGTCGGGCTGAACGGGGGGTTCGTGCACACAGCCCAGCT
TGGAGCGAACGACCTACACCGAACTGAGATACCTACAGCGTGAGCTATGAGAAAGCGCCACGCTTCCCGA
AGGGAGAAAGGCGGACAGGTATCCGGTAAGCGGCAGGGTCGGAACAGGAGAGCGCACGAGGGAGCTTCCA
GGGGGAAACGCCTGGTATCTTTATAGTCCTGTCGGGTTTCGCCACCTCTGACTTGAGCGTCGATTTTTGT
GATGCTCGTCAGGGGGGCGGAGCCTATGGAAAAACGCCAGCAACGCGGCCTTTTTACGGTTCCTGGCCTT
TTGCTGGCCTTTTGCTCACATGT
Features (pLannotate 1.2.2; 21 found; start..end, strand, type, name):
      1..141     -  repeat_region  AAV2 ITR: inverted terminal repeat of adeno-associated virus serotype 2 inverted
    173..620     +  promoter       hSyn promoter: human synapsin I promoter; confers neuron-specific expression (Kügler et al., 2003)
    712..774     +  sig_peptide    Igκ leader: leader sequence from mouse immunoglobulin κ light chain
    781..1521    +  CDS            gltI (fragment): GLTI_ECOLI - Also known as ybeJ, yzzK. Experimental evidence at protein level: Swiss-Prot protein existence level 1. Part of the ABC transporter complex GltIJKL involved in glutamate and aspartate uptake. Binds to both glutamate and aspartate. From Escherichia coli (strain K12).
   1534..2256    +  CDS            cEGFP: cEGFP is a basic (constitutively fluorescent) green fluorescent protein published in 2008, derived from Aequorea victoria.
   2269..2337    +  CDS            gltI (fragment): GLTI_ECOLI - Also known as ybeJ, yzzK. Experimental evidence at protein level: Swiss-Prot protein existence level 1. Part of the ABC transporter complex GltIJKL involved in glutamate and aspartate uptake. Binds to both glutamate and aspartate. From Escherichia coli (strain K12).
   2358..2376    -  misc_feature   Tn5 ME: hyperactive mosaic end for Tn5 transposase recognition (Reznikoff et al., 2004)
   2374..2652    +  CDS            Neto2 (fragment): NETO2_RAT - Also known as Btcl2. Experimental evidence at protein level: Swiss-Prot protein existence level 1. Accessory subunit of neuronal kainate-sensitive glutamate receptors, GRIK2 and GRIK3. Increases kainate-receptor channel activity, slowing the decay kinetics of the receptors, without affecting their expression at the cell surface, and increasing the open probability of the receptor channels. Modulates the agonist sensitivity of kainate receptors. Slows the decay of kainate receptor-mediated excitatory postsynaptic currents (EPSCs), thus directly influencing synaptic transmission. Fro
   2623..3888    +  CDS            Cacng8: CCG8_MOUSE - Experimental evidence at protein level: Swiss-Prot protein existence level 1. Regulates the activity of L-type calcium channels that contain CACNA1C as pore-forming subunit (PubMed:21127204). Regulates the trafficking and gating properties of AMPA-selective glutamate receptors (AMPARs). Promotes their targeting to the cell membrane and synapses and modulates their gating properties by slowing their rates of activation, deactivation and desensitization and by mediating their resensitization. Does not show subunit-specific AMPA receptor regulation and regulates all AMPAR subunits. T
   3945..4102    +  misc_feature   WPRE (fragment): woodchuck hepatitis virus posttranscriptional regulatory element
   4108..4192    +  misc_feature   WPRE (fragment): woodchuck hepatitis virus posttranscriptional regulatory element
   4191..4234    -  polyA_signal   SV40 poly(A) signal (fragment): SV40 polyadenylation signal
   4238..4305    -  polyA_signal   SV40 poly(A) signal (fragment): SV40 polyadenylation signal
   4393..4533    +  repeat_region  AAV2 ITR: inverted terminal repeat of adeno-associated virus serotype 2 inverted
   4538..4589    -  misc_feature   bom (fragment): basis of mobility region from pBR322
   4608..4988    +  rep_origin     M13 ori (sequence partly withheld): M13 bacteriophage origin of replication; arrow indicates direction of (+) strand synthesis
   5064..5113    -  misc_feature   bom (fragment): basis of mobility region from pBR322
   5215..5250    -  CDS            rop (fragment): Rop protein, which maintains plasmids at low copy number; rop
   5345..5449    +  promoter       AmpR promoter: bla
   5450..6310    +  CDS            AmpR: β-lactamase; bla; confers resistance to ampicillin, carbenicillin, and related antibiotics
   6481..7069    +  rep_origin     ori: high-copy-number ColE1/pMB1/pBR322/pUC origin of replication
