>Addgene plasmid #165498 | pAAV-syn-SnFR-gamma8-minWPRE | addgene full sequence | sequence record 326662 | Addgene NGS Result
AGTGCAAGTGGGTTTTAGGACCAGGATGAGGCGGGGTGGGGGTGCCTACCTGACGACCGACCCCGACCCA
CTGGACAAGCACCCAACCCCCATTCCCCAAATTGCGCATCCCCTATCAGAGAGGGGGAGGGGAAACAGGA
TGCGGCGAGGCGCGTGCGCACTGCCAGCTTCAGCACCGCGGACAGTGCCTTCGCCCCCGCCTGGCGGCGC
GCGCCACCGCCGCCTCAGCACTGAAGGCGCGCTGACGTCACTCGCCGGTCCCCCGCAAACTCCCCTTCCC
GGCCACCTTGGTCGCGTCCGCGCCGCCGCCGGCCCAGCCGGACCGCACCACGCGAGGCGCGAGATAGGGG
GGCACGGGCGCGACCATCTGCGCTGCGGCGCCGGCGACTCAGCGCTGCCTCAGTCTGCGGTGGGCAGCGG
AGGAGTCGTGTCGTGCCTGAGAGCGCAGTCGCTAGCGTTTAAACTTAAGCTTGGTACCGAACTCGGATCC
ACTAGTAACGGCCGCCAGTGTGCTGGAATTCGGCTTGGGGATATCCACCATGGAGACAGACACACTCCTG
CTATGGGTACTGCTGCTCTGGGTTCCAGGTTCCACTGGTGACAGATCTGCCGCAGGCAGCACGCTGGACA
AAATCGCCAAAAACGGTGTGATTGTCGTCGGTCACCGTGAATCTTCAGTGCCTTTCTCTTATTACGACAA
TCAGCAAAAAGTGGTGGGTTACTCGCAGGATTACTCCAACGCCATTGTTGAAGCAGTGAAAAAGAAACTC
AACAAACCGGACTTGCAGGTAAAACTGATTCCGATTACCTCACAAAACCGTATTCCACTGCTGCAAAACG
GCACTTTCGATTTTGAATGTGGTTCTACCACCAACAACGTCGAACGCCAAAAACAGGCGGCTTTCTCTGA
CACTATTTTCGTGGTCGGTACGCGCCTGTTGACCAAAAAGGGTGGCGATATCAAAGATTTTGCCAACCTG
AAAGACAAAGCCGTAGTCGTCACTTCCGGCACTACCTCTGAAGTTTTGCTCAACAAACTGAATGAAGAGC
AAAAAATGAATATGCGCATCATCAGCGCCAAAGATCACGGTGACTCTTTCCGCACCCTGGAAAGCGGTCG
TGCCGTTGCCTTTATGATGGATGACGTGCTGCTGGCCGGTGAACGTGCGAAAGCGAAGAAACCAGACAAC
TGGGAAATCGTCGGCAAGCCGCAGTCTCAGGAGGCCTACGGTTGTATGTTGCGTAAAGATGATCCGCAGT
TCAAAAAGCTGATGGATGACACCATCGCTCAGGTGCAGACCTCCGGTGAAGCGGAAAAATGGTTTGATAA
GTGGTTCAAAAATCCAATTCTGGTGAGCCACAACGTCTATATCATGGCCGACAAGCAGAGGAACGGCATC
AAGGCGAACTTCAAGATCCGCCACAACATCGAGGACGGCGGCGTGCAGCTCGCCTACCACTACCAGCAGA
ACACCCCCATCGGCGACGGCCCCGTGCTGCTGCCCGACAACCACTACCTGAGCACCCAGTCCAAACTTTC
GAAAGACCCCAACGAGAAGCGCGATCACATGGTCCTGCTGGAGTTCGTGACCGCCGCCGGGATCACTCTC
GGCATGGACGAGCTGTACAAGGGCGGTACCGGAGGGAGCATGGTGAGCAAGGGCGAGGAGCTGTTCACCG
GGGTGGTGCCCATCCTGGTCGAGCTGGACGGCGACGTAAACGGCCACAAGTTCAGCGTGTCCGGCGAGGG
TGAGGGCGATGCCACCTACGGCAAGCTGACCCTGAAGTTCATCTGCACCACCGGCAAGCTGCCCGTGCCC
TGGCCCACCCTCGTGACCACCCTGACCTACGGCGTGCAGTGCTTCAGCCGCTACCCCGACCACATGAAGC
AGCACGACTTCTTCAAGTCCGCCATGCCCGAAGGCTACATCCAGGAGCGCACCATCTTCTTCAAGGACGA
CGGCAACTACAAGACCCGCGCCGAGGTGAAGTTCGAGGGCGACACCCTGGTGAACCGCATCGAGCTGAAG
GGCATCGACTTCAAGGAGGACGGCAACATCCTGGGGCATAAGCTGGAGTACAACTTTAACAACCCCCTGA
ACATGAATTTCGAACTGTCAGACGAAATGAAAGCACTGTTCAAAGAACCGAATGACAAGGCACTGAAAGG
TGGGCGCGCCCGGGCAGATGTGTATAAGAGACAGGAAAAGAAAAAAGCAGGACTGTTTGAACAAATCACG
AAGACTCATGGGACGATCATTGGTGTCACATCAGGGATCGTCCTGGTCCTTCTCATTATTTCTATTTTAG
TACAAGTGAAACAGCCCCGGAAAAAGGTCATGGCTTGCAAAACTGCATTTAATAAAACTGGGTTCCAGGA
AGTATTTGATCCTCCTCATTATGAACTATTTTCACTAAGAGAGAAAGAGATTTCTGCAGACGCCGGGTCC
GAGTCATTGAAACGCTGGAATGAAGAGAGGGGGTTGTGGTGCGAAAAGGGCGTTCAGGTACTACTGACCA
CCATAGGCGCCTTTGCAGCTTTTGGCCTCATGACCATCGCCATCAGCACTGACTACTGGCTCTACACAAG
AGCTCTCATCTGCAACACCACCAACCTCACAGCAGGTGATGATGGACCACCCCATCGTGGGGGCAGTGGC
TCCTCAGAGAAGAAGGACCCTGGGGGCCTCACACATTCAGGCCTCTGGCGGATATGCTGCCTGGAAGGGT
TGAAAAGAGGTGTCTGCGTGAAGATCAACCACTTCCCGGAGGACACGGACTACGACCACGACAGCGCGGA
GTACCTGCTCCGAGTAGTCCGGGCCTCCAGCATCTTTCCTATCCTGAGCGCCATCCTGCTGCTGCTCGGG
GGCGTGTGCGTAGCTGCCTCTCGCGTCTACAAATCCAAAAGGAACATCATCCTGGGCGCAGGGATCCTGT
TCGTGGCAGCAGGCCTGAGCAACATCATCGGGGTGATTGTGTACATATCGGCCAACGCCGGCGAGCCTGG
CCCCAAGAGGGACGAGGAGAAGAAAAACCACTACTCGTACGGCTGGTCCTTCTACTTCGGCGGGCTGTCC
TTCATCCTGGCTGAGGTGATCGGAGTACTGGCCGTCAACATCTACATCGAGCGCAGCCGCGAGGCACACT
GCCAATCACGCTCGGACCTGCTCAAGGCCGGCGGCGGCGCGGGCGGCAGTGGCGGGAGCGGCCCCTCGGC
CATCCTCCGTCTGCCCAGTTACCGCTTCCGCTACCGCCGCCGCTCCCGCTCCAGCTCCCGAGGCTCCAGC
GAGGCGTCGCCATCCCGGGATGCGTCTCCCGGCGGCCCCGGGGGCCCGGGCTTCGCCTCCACGGACATCT
CCATGTACACGCTCAGCCGCGACCCGTCCAAGGGCAGCGTGGCTGCGGGGCTGGCGAGCGCCGGTGGCGG
CGGCAGCGGTGCCGGCGTGGGTGCCTACGGCGGGGCGGCCGGGGCGGCGGGGGGCGGCGGGGCGGGCTCG
GAGCGGGACCGCGGGAGCTCGGCGGGTTTTCTCACGCTGCACAACGCCTTCCCCAAGGAAGCGGCGTCCG
GCGTCACGGTCACAGTCACCGGACCGCCCGCTGCACCCGCGCCCGCGCCCGCGCCGCCCGCTCCTGCAGC
GCCCGCGCCCGGGACCCTGTCCAAAGAGGCCGCGGCGTCCAACACCAACACGCTCAACAGGAAAACCACG
CCCGTGTAGGAATTCTGCAGATATCCAGCACAGTGGCGGCCGCTCGAGTCTAGACTCGAGATAATCAACC
TCTGGATTACAAAATTTGTGAAAGATTGACTGGTATTCTTAACTATGTTGCTCCTTTTACGCTATGTGGA
TACGCTGCTTTAATGCCTTTGTATCATGCTATTGCTTCCCGTATGGCTTTCATTTTCTCCTCCTTGTATA
AATCCTGGTTAGTTCTTGCCACGGCGGAACTCATCGCCGCCTGCCTTGCCCGCTGCTGGACAGGGGCTCG
GCTGTTGGGCACTGACAATTCCGTGGTGTTTATTTGTGAAATTTGTGATGCTATTGCTTTATTTGTAACC
ATCTAGCTTTATTTGTGAAATTTGTGATGCTATTGCTTTATTTGTAACCATTATAAGCTGCAATAAACAA
GTTAACAACAACAATTGCATTCATTTTATGTTTCAGGTTCAGGGGGAGATGTGGGAGGTTTTTTAAAGCA
CGGTGCGGACCGAGCGGCCGCAGGAACCCCTAGTGATGGAGTTGGCCACTCCCTCTCTGCGCGCTCGCTC
GCTCACTGAGGCCGGGCGACCAAAGGTCGCCCGACGCCCGGGCTTTGCCCGGGCGGCCTCAGTGAGCGAG
CGAGCGCGCAGCTGCCTGCAGGGGCGCCTGATGCGGTATTTTCTCCTTACGCATCTGTGCGGTATTTCAC
ACCGCATA
[95 nt withheld, positions 4419-4513]
T
[46 nt withheld, positions 4515-4560]
C
[141 nt withheld, positions 4562-4702]
CCTTTGACGTTGGAGTCCACGTTCTTT
[37 nt withheld, positions 4730-4766]
ACTCTATCTCGGGCTATTCTTTTGATTTATAAGGGATTTTGCCGATTTCGGTCTATTGGTTAAAAAATGA
GCTGATTTAACAAAAATTTAACGCGAATTTTAACAAAATATTAACGTTTACAATTTTATGGTGCACTCTC
AGTACAATCTGCTCTGATGCCGCATAGTTAAGCCAGCCCCGACACCCGCCAACACCCGCTGACGCGCCCT
GACGGGCTTGTCTGCTCCCGGCATCCGCTTACAGACAAGCTGTGACCGTCTCCGGGAGCTGCATGTGTCA
GAGGTTTTCACCGTCATCACCGAAACGCGCGAGACGAAAGGGCCTCGTGATACGCCTATTTTTATAGGTT
AATGTCATGATAATAATGGTTTCTTAGACGTCAGGTGGCACTTTTCGGGGAAATGTGCGCGGAACCCCTA
TTTGTTTATTTTTCTAAATACATTCAAATATGTATCCGCTCATGAGACAATAACCCTGATAAATGCTTCA
ATAATATTGAAAAAGGAAGAGTATGAGTATTCAACATTTCCGTGTCGCCCTTATTCCCTTTTTTGCGGCA
TTTTGCCTTCCTGTTTTTGCTCACCCAGAAACGCTGGTGAAAGTAAAAGATGCTGAAGATCAGTTGGGTG
CACGAGTGGGTTACATCGAACTGGATCTCAACAGCGGTAAGATCCTTGAGAGTTTTCGCCCCGAAGAACG
TTTTCCAATGATGAGCACTTTTAAAGTTCTGCTATGTGGCGCGGTATTATCCCGTATTGACGCCGGGCAA
GAGCAACTCGGTCGCCGCATACACTATTCTCAGAATGACTTGGTTGAGTACTCACCAGTCACAGAAAAGC
ATCTTACGGATGGCATGACAGTAAGAGAATTATGCAGTGCTGCCATAACCATGAGTGATAACACTGCGGC
CAACTTACTTCTGACAACGATCGGAGGACCGAAGGAGCTAACCGCTTTTTTGCACAACATGGGGGATCAT
GTAACTCGCCTTGATCGTTGGGAACCGGAGCTGAATGAAGCCATACCAAACGACGAGCGTGACACCACGA
TGCCTGTAGCAATGGCAACAACGTTGCGCAAACTATTAACTGGCGAACTACTTACTCTAGCTTCCCGGCA
ACAATTAATAGACTGGATGGAGGCGGATAAAGTTGCAGGACCACTTCTGCGCTCGGCCCTTCCGGCTGGC
TGGTTTATTGCTGATAAATCTGGAGCCGGTGAGCGTGGGTCTCGCGGTATCATTGCAGCACTGGGGCCAG
ATGGTAAGCCCTCCCGTATCGTAGTTATCTACACGACGGGGAGTCAGGCAACTATGGATGAACGAAATAG
ACAGATCGCTGAGATAGGTGCCTCACTGATTAAGCATTGGTAACTGTCAGACCAAGTTTACTCATATATA
CTTTAGATTGATTTAAAACTTCATTTTTAATTTAAAAGGATCTAGGTGAAGATCCTTTTTGATAATCTCA
TGACCAAAATCCCTTAACGTGAGTTTTCGTTCCACTGAGCGTCAGACCCCGTAGAAAAGATCAAAGGATC
TTCTTGAGATCCTTTTTTTCTGCGCGTAATCTGCTGCTTGCAAACAAAAAAACCACCGCTACCAGCGGTG
GTTTGTTTGCCGGATCAAGAGCTACCAACTCTTTTTCCGAAGGTAACTGGCTTCAGCAGAGCGCAGATAC
CAAATACTGTTCTTCTAGTGTAGCCGTAGTTAGGCCACCACTTCAAGAACTCTGTAGCACCGCCTACATA
CCTCGCTCTGCTAATCCTGTTACCAGTGGCTGCTGCCAGTGGCGATAAGTCGTGTCTTACCGGGTTGGAC
TCAAGACGATAGTTACCGGATAAGGCGCAGCGGTCGGGCTGAACGGGGGGTTCGTGCACACAGCCCAGCT
TGGAGCGAACGACCTACACCGAACTGAGATACCTACAGCGTGAGCTATGAGAAAGCGCCACGCTTCCCGA
AGGGAGAAAGGCGGACAGGTATCCGGTAAGCGGCAGGGTCGGAACAGGAGAGCGCACGAGGGAGCTTCCA
GGGGGAAACGCCTGGTATCTTTATAGTCCTGTCGGGTTTCGCCACCTCTGACTTGAGCGTCGATTTTTGT
GATGCTCGTCAGGGGGGCGGAGCCTATGGAAAAACGCCAGCAACGCGGCCTTTTTACGGTTCCTGGCCTT
TTGCTGGCCTTTTGCTCACATGTCCTGCAGGCAGCTGCGCGCTCGCTCGCTCACTGAGGCCGCCCGGGCG
TCGGGCGACCTTTGGTCGCCCGGCCTCAGTGAGCGAGCGAGCGCGCAGAGAGGGAGTGGCCAACTCCATC
ACTAGGGGTTCCTGCGGCCGCACGCGTAGAGGGCCCTGCGTATG
Features (pLannotate 1.2.2; 22 found; start..end, strand, type, name):
      1..448     +  promoter       hSyn promoter: human synapsin I promoter; confers neuron-specific expression (Kügler et al., 2003)
    540..602     +  sig_peptide    Igκ leader: leader sequence from mouse immunoglobulin κ light chain
    609..1349    +  CDS            gltI (fragment): GLTI_ECOLI - Also known as ybeJ, yzzK. Experimental evidence at protein level: Swiss-Prot protein existence level 1. Part of the ABC transporter complex GltIJKL involved in glutamate and aspartate uptake. Binds to both glutamate and aspartate. From Escherichia coli (strain K12).
   1362..2084    +  CDS            cEGFP: cEGFP is a basic (constitutively fluorescent) green fluorescent protein published in 2008, derived from Aequorea victoria.
   2097..2165    +  CDS            gltI (fragment): GLTI_ECOLI - Also known as ybeJ, yzzK. Experimental evidence at protein level: Swiss-Prot protein existence level 1. Part of the ABC transporter complex GltIJKL involved in glutamate and aspartate uptake. Binds to both glutamate and aspartate. From Escherichia coli (strain K12).
   2186..2204    -  misc_feature   Tn5 ME: hyperactive mosaic end for Tn5 transposase recognition (Reznikoff et al., 2004)
   2202..2480    +  CDS            Neto2 (fragment): NETO2_RAT - Also known as Btcl2. Experimental evidence at protein level: Swiss-Prot protein existence level 1. Accessory subunit of neuronal kainate-sensitive glutamate receptors, GRIK2 and GRIK3. Increases kainate-receptor channel activity, slowing the decay kinetics of the receptors, without affecting their expression at the cell surface, and increasing the open probability of the receptor channels. Modulates the agonist sensitivity of kainate receptors. Slows the decay of kainate receptor-mediated excitatory postsynaptic currents (EPSCs), thus directly influencing synaptic transmission. Fro
   2451..3716    +  CDS            Cacng8: CCG8_MOUSE - Experimental evidence at protein level: Swiss-Prot protein existence level 1. Regulates the activity of L-type calcium channels that contain CACNA1C as pore-forming subunit (PubMed:21127204). Regulates the trafficking and gating properties of AMPA-selective glutamate receptors (AMPARs). Promotes their targeting to the cell membrane and synapses and modulates their gating properties by slowing their rates of activation, deactivation and desensitization and by mediating their resensitization. Does not show subunit-specific AMPA receptor regulation and regulates all AMPAR subunits. T
   3773..3930    +  misc_feature   WPRE (fragment): woodchuck hepatitis virus posttranscriptional regulatory element
   3936..4020    +  misc_feature   WPRE (fragment): woodchuck hepatitis virus posttranscriptional regulatory element
   4019..4062    -  polyA_signal   SV40 poly(A) signal (fragment): SV40 polyadenylation signal
   4066..4133    -  polyA_signal   SV40 poly(A) signal (fragment): SV40 polyadenylation signal
   4222..4362    +  repeat_region  AAV2 ITR: inverted terminal repeat of adeno-associated virus serotype 2 inverted
   4367..4418    -  misc_feature   bom (fragment): basis of mobility region from pBR322
   4437..4892    +  rep_origin     f1 ori (sequence partly withheld): f1 bacteriophage origin of replication; arrow indicates direction of (+) strand synthesis
   4893..4942    -  misc_feature   bom (fragment): basis of mobility region from pBR322
   5044..5079    -  CDS            rop (fragment): Rop protein, which maintains plasmids at low copy number; rop
   5174..5278    +  promoter       AmpR promoter: bla
   5279..6139    +  CDS            AmpR: β-lactamase; bla; confers resistance to ampicillin, carbenicillin, and related antibiotics
   6310..6898    +  rep_origin     ori: high-copy-number ColE1/pMB1/pBR322/pUC origin of replication
   6971..6998    +  repeat_region  AAV2 ITR (fragment): inverted terminal repeat of adeno-associated virus serotype 2 inverted
   7027..7054    +  repeat_region  AAV2 ITR (fragment): inverted terminal repeat of adeno-associated virus serotype 2 inverted
