[The description below was written by a language model from this plasmid's Addgene catalogue record and pLannotate feature annotations shown in this document.]
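Description:
pAAV-syn-SnFR-gamma8-minWPRE is an adeno-associated virus transfer plasmid of about 7.1 kb, built on a pAAV backbone and designed to deliver a synapse-targeted glutamate sensor to neurons. It replicates in E. coli from a high-copy ColE1/pUC-type origin and is selected with ampicillin through the bla gene. The backbone also carries an f1/M13 phage origin. The expression cassette lies between AAV2 inverted terminal repeats, which allow it to be packaged into recombinant AAV particles. In the depositor sequence both ITRs are annotated as full length. In the repository's sequencing result, which is 10 nt shorter, the ITR upstream of the promoter appears only as short fragments. The record recommends a recombination-deficient growth strain, which is typical for repeat-containing AAV plasmids.

The human synapsin I promoter confers neuron-specific expression of a roughly 3.2 kb chimeric open reading frame. An Igκ leader peptide directs the protein into the secretory pathway. It is followed by the iGluSnFR extracellular sensor domain, annotated as a GFP-derived coding segment inserted between two fragments of the E. coli glutamate/aspartate-binding protein GltI. A fragment of rat Neto2 supplies a transmembrane segment that links this domain to TARP gamma-8 (Cacng8), an AMPA receptor auxiliary subunit involved in receptor trafficking and synaptic localisation. The fusion therefore places the fluorescent glutamate reporter on the cell surface, attached to a partner of AMPA receptors.

A shortened WPRE, annotated as two fragments and matching the "minWPRE" in the name, and an SV40 polyadenylation signal follow the coding sequence. The short Tn5 mosaic-end hit at the sensor–Neto2 junction is probably an incidental match. The stated purpose is an AAV for a glutamate reporter fused to gamma-8, from work on targeted sensors for glutamatergic neurotransmission.
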