Addgene plasmid #165498: pAAV-syn-SnFR-gamma8-minWPRE
Purpose: AAV for glutamate reporter fused to TARP gamma-8
Depositing lab: Andrew Plested. Depositing organization: Humboldt-Universitaet zu Berlin. Publication: Targeted sensors for glutamatergic neurotransmission. Hao Y, Toulme E, Konig B, Rosenmund C, Plested AJR. Elife. 2023 Jan 9;12:e84029. doi: 10.7554/eLife.84029. PubMed 36622100.
Backbone
  Vector backbone: pAAV
  Backbone size w/o insert (bp): 3950
  Total vector size (bp): 7130
  Vector type: AAV
Growth in bacteria
  Bacterial resistance: Ampicillin, 100 μg/mL
  Growth temperature: 37°C
  Growth strain: NEB Stable
  Copy number: High Copy
Gene/Insert
  Gene/Insert name: iGluSnFR extracellular domain fused to TARP gamma-8 via NETO2 TM domain (alt name: cacng8)
  Species: R. norvegicus (rat), Synthetic
  Insert size (bp): 3180
  Entrez Gene: Cacng8
  Promoter: hSynapsin
  Cloning method: Restriction Enzyme; 5′ cloning site Nhe1 (not destroyed); 3′ cloning site Xba1 (not destroyed)
  Sequencing primers: 5′ AGTGGGTTTTAGGACCAGG; 3′ ccacatagcgtaaaaggagca
Resource information
  A portion of this plasmid was derived from a plasmid made by: Susumu Tomita, Roger Nicoll, Lorin Looger
Terms and licenses: Academic/Nonprofit Terms; Industry Terms: Not Available to Industry
Depositor comments: Chimera of iGluSnFR (Addgene plasmid # 41732), Neto2 and Gamma-8 pAAV backbone is based on Addgene plasmid # 61463 Please visit https://doi.org/10.1101/2021.01.21.427382 for bioRxiv preprint.
How to cite: pAAV-syn-SnFR-gamma8-minWPRE was a gift from Andrew Plested (Addgene plasmid # 165498 ; http://n2t.net/addgene:165498 ; RRID:Addgene_165498)
